>Addgene plasmid #66707 | pLV hU6-gRNA(anti-sense) hUbC-VP64-dCas9-VP64-T2A-GFP | addgene partial sequence | sequence record 116716 | U6 5'-cagtgcaggggaaagaatagtagac-3'
CGTCTGACGTGGCAGCGCTCGCCGTGAGGAGGGGGGCGCCCGCGGGAGGCGCCAAAACCCGGCGCGGAGG
CCAGATCTGGAGCCGACACGGGTTAATTAATAAGAGGGCCTATTTCCCATGATTCCTTCATATTTGCATA
TACGATACAAGGCTGTTAGAGAGATAATTGGAATTAATTTGACTGTAAACACAAAGATATTAGTACAAAA
TACGTGACGTAGAAAGTAATAATTTCTTGGGTAGTTTGCAGTTTTAAAATTATGTTTTAAAATGGACTAT
CATATGCTTACCGTAACTTGAAAGTATTTCGATTTCTTGGCTTTATATATCTTGTGGAAAGGACGAAACA
CCGGAGACGGACGTCTCAGTTTTAGAGCTAGAAATAGCAAGTTAAAATAAGGCTAGTCCGTTATCAACTT
GAAAAAGTGGCACCGAGTCGGTGCTTTTTTTTTAATAACTTCGTATAATGTATGCTATACGAAGTTATTA
ATTAACCAAACTGGATCTCTGCTGTCCCTGTAATAAACCCGAAAATTTTGAATTTTTGTAATTTG
