>Addgene plasmid #66707 | pLV hU6-gRNA(anti-sense) hUbC-VP64-dCas9-VP64-T2A-GFP | addgene partial sequence | sequence record 116719 | WPRE-R 5'-CATAGCGTAAAAGGAGCAACA-3'
GTAATCCAGAGGTTGATTATCGATAAGCTTGATATCGAATTCATAACTTCGTATAATGTATGCTATACGA
AGTTATCTATTATCAACCGGTCTTGTACAGCTCGTCCATGCCGAGAGTGATCCCGGCGGCGGTCACGAAC
TCCAGCAGGACCATGTGATCGCGCTTCTCGTTGGGGTCTTTGCTCAGGGCGGACTGGGTGCTCAGGTAGT
GGTTGTCGGGCAGCAGCACGGGGCCGTCGCCGATGGGGGTGTTCTGCTGGTAGTGGTCGGCGAGCTGCAC
GCTGCCGTCCTCGATGTTGTGGCGGATCTTGAAGTTCACCTTGATGCCGTTCTTCTGCTTGTCGGCCATG
ATATAGACGTTGTGGCTGTTGTAGTTGTACTCCAGCTTGTGCCCCAGGATGTTGCCGTCCTCCTTGAAGT
CGATGCCCTTCAGCTCGATGCGGTTCACCAGGGTGTCGCCCTCGAACTTCACCTCGGCGCGGGTCTTGTA
GTTGCCGTCGTCCTTGAAGAAGATGGTGCGCTCCTGGACGTAGCCTTCGGGCATGGCGGACTTGAAGAAG
TCGTGCTGCTTCATGTGGTCGGGGTAGCGGCTGAAGCACTGCACGCCGTAGGTCAGGGTGGTCACGA
