>Addgene plasmid #66707 | pLV hU6-gRNA(anti-sense) hUbC-VP64-dCas9-VP64-T2A-GFP | addgene partial sequence | sequence record 116720 | hUBCpro-F 5'-TGAAGCTCCGGTTTTGAACT-3'
AGGCACCTTTTGAAATGTAATCATTTGGGTCAATATGTAATTTTCAGTGTTAGACTAGTAAATTGTCCGC
TAAATTCTGGCCGTTTTTGGCTTTTTTGTTAGACGAAGCTTGGGCTGCAGGTCGACTCTAGAGCCACCAT
GGACTACAAAGACCATGACGGTGATTATAAAGATCATGACATCGATTACAAGGATGACGATGACAAGCAC
GGTCCGCGGGCTGACGCATTGGACGATTTTGATCTGGATATGCTGGGAAGTGACGCCCTCGATGATTTTG
ACCTTGACATGCTTGGTTCGGATGCCCTTGATGACTTTGACCTCGACATGCTCGGCAGTGACGCCCTTGA
TGATTTCGACCTGGACATGGTTAACCCCAAGAAGAAGAGGAAGGTGGGCCGCGGAATGGACAAGAAGTAC
TCCATTGGGCTCGCCATCGGCACAAACAGCGTCGGCTGGGCCGTCATTACGGACGAGTACAAGGTGCCGA
GCAAAAAATTCAAAGTTCTGGGCAATACCGATCGCCACAGCATAAAGAAGAACCTCATTGGCGCCCTCCT
GTTCGACTCCGGGGAAACCGCCGAAGCCACGCGGCTCAAAAGAACAGCACGGCGCAGATATACCCGCAGA
AAGAATCGGATCTGCTACCTGCAGGAGAT
