>Addgene plasmid #66707 | pLV hU6-gRNA(anti-sense) hUbC-VP64-dCas9-VP64-T2A-GFP | addgene partial sequence | sequence record 116722 | EGFP-N 5'-CGTCGCCGTCCAGCTCGACCAG-3'
GCTCCTCGCCCTTGCTCACGGTACCAGGGCCGGGATTCTCCTCCACGTCACCGCATGTTAGAAGACTTCC
TCTGCCCTCGCTAGCGATTAACATATCGAGATCGAAATCGTCCAGAGCATCGGAGCCGAGCATGTCCAGA
TCAAAGTCATCCAATGCGTCGCTTCCCAACATATCCAGGTCAAAGTCATCGAGGGCATCAGAACCCAGCA
TGTCGAGATCGAAATCGTCCAGCGCGTCGGCGCGGCTAGCCACCTTCCTCTTCTTCTTGGGGTCAGCCCT
GCTGTCTCCACCGAGCTGAGAGAGGTCGATTCTTGTTTCATAGAGCCCCGTAATTGACTGATGAATCAGT
GTGGCGTCCAGGACCTCCTTTGTAGAGGTGTACCGCTTTCTGTCTATGGTGGTGTCGAAGTACTTGAAGG
CTGCAGGCGCGCCCAAGTTGGTCAGAGTAAACAAGTGGATAATGTTTTCTGCCTGCTCCCTGATGGGCTT
ATCCCTGTGCTTATTGTAAGCAGAAAGCACCTTATCGAGGTTAGCGTCGGCGAGGATCACTCTTTTGGAG
AATTCGCTTATTTGCTCGATGATCTCATCAAGGTAGTGTTTGTGTTGTTCCACGAACAGCTGCTTCTGCT
CATTATCTTCGGGAGACCCTTTGAGCTTTTCATAGTGGCTGGCCAGATACAAGAAATTAACGTATTTAGA
GGGCAGTGCCAGCTCGTTACCTTTCTGCAGCTCGCCCGCACTAGCGAGCA
