[The description below was written by a language model from this plasmid's Addgene catalogue record.]
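Description:
pLV hU6-gRNA(anti-sense) hUbC-VP64-dCas9-VP64-T2A-GFP is an all-in-one lentiviral CRISPR activation vector of about 14.8 kb, built on the FUGW lentiviral backbone. It is maintained in bacteria as a high-copy plasmid under ampicillin selection, and the record lists a recombination-deficient strain (Stbl3) as host, as is usual for plasmids carrying lentiviral repeats. No feature table is supplied, so individual backbone elements such as the LTRs, the packaging signal or any post-transcriptional elements are not documented beyond what the FUGW origin implies.

The payload consists of two expression units, both assembled by Gibson cloning. The first is a synthetic guide RNA cassette driven by the human U6 promoter, a Pol III promoter suited to short, uncapped transcripts. The "anti-sense" in the name suggests that this cassette sits in the opposite orientation to the second unit, although the record does not spell this out. No specific guide or target sequence is recorded. The second unit uses the human ubiquitin C promoter to express Streptococcus pyogenes Cas9 carrying the D10A and H840A mutations, which abolish both nuclease activities while preserving RNA-guided DNA binding. This dCas9 is fused to the VP64 transcriptional activation domain and, judging from the name, carries a copy at each end. According to the construct name, a T2A self-cleaving peptide then links the fusion to GFP, so that fluorescence reports transduced, expressing cells from the same transcript.

The stated purpose is to express a single gRNA together with VP64-dCas9-VP64 from one vector. This suits lentiviral delivery for targeted activation of genes in mammalian cells and for synthetic biology applications.
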