Addgene plasmid #66707: pLV hU6-gRNA(anti-sense) hUbC-VP64-dCas9-VP64-T2A-GFP
Purpose: expresses a single gRNA and VP64-dCas9-VP64
Depositing lab: Charles Gersbach. Depositing organization: Duke University.
Backbone
  Vector backbone: FUGW
  Total vector size (bp): 14800
  Vector type: Lentiviral, Synthetic Biology
Growth in bacteria
  Bacterial resistance: Ampicillin, 100 μg/mL
  Growth temperature: 37°C
  Growth strain: Stbl3
  Copy number: High Copy
Gene/Insert 1
  Gene/Insert name: hU6-gRNA expression cassette
  Species: Synthetic
  Promoter: hU6
  Cloning method: Gibson Cloning
  Sequencing primers: 5′ TCGGGTTTATTACAGGGACAGCAG; 3′ tctaaggccgagtcttatgagcag
Gene/Insert 2
  Gene/Insert name: S.Pyogenes VP64-dCas9-VP64
  Species: S.Pyogenes
  Mutation: D10A and H840A
  Promoter: hUbC
  Tag / fusion protein: VP64
  Cloning method: Gibson Cloning
  Sequencing primers: 5′ gttggcgagtgtgttttgtg; 3′ TGACAACGGGCCACAACTCC
Terms and licenses: Academic/Nonprofit Terms; Industry Terms: Not Available to Industry
How to cite: pLV hU6-gRNA(anti-sense) hUbC-VP64-dCas9-VP64-T2A-GFP was a gift from Charles Gersbach (Addgene plasmid # 66707 ; http://n2t.net/addgene:66707 ; RRID:Addgene_66707)
