LOCUS       Exported 14993 bp ds-DNA circular SYN 12-MAY-2021
DEFINITION  expresses a single gRNA and VP64-dCas9-VP64.
ACCESSION   .
VERSION     .
KEYWORDS    pLV hU6-gRNA(anti-sense) hUbC-VP64-dCas9-VP64-T2A-GFP
SOURCE      synthetic DNA construct
  ORGANISM  synthetic DNA construct
REFERENCE   1 (bases 1 to 14993)
  AUTHORS   Gersbach C
  TITLE     Multiplex CRISPR/Cas9 Genome Engineering for Directing Myogenic
            Cellular Differentiation in Primary Human Cells
  JOURNAL   Unpublished
REFERENCE   2 (bases 1 to 14993)
  AUTHORS   .
  TITLE     Direct Submission
  JOURNAL   Exported May 12, 2021 from SnapGene Server 1.1.58
            http://www.snapgene.com
FEATURES             Location/Qualifiers
     source          1..14993
                     /organism="synthetic DNA construct"
                     /mol_type="other DNA"
     enhancer        1..380
                     /label=CMV enhancer
                     /note="human cytomegalovirus immediate early enhancer"
     promoter        382..580
                     /label=CMV promoter
                     /note="human cytomegalovirus (CMV) immediate early
                     promoter"
     primer_bind     535..555
                     /label=CMV-F
                     /note="Human CMV immediate early promoter, forward primer"
     LTR             598..778
                     /label=5' LTR (truncated)
                     /note="truncated 5' long terminal repeat (LTR) from HIV-1"
     misc_feature    825..950
                     /label=HIV-1 Psi
                     /note="packaging signal of human immunodeficiency virus
                     type 1"
     misc_feature    1443..1676
                     /label=RRE
                     /note="The Rev response element (RRE) of HIV-1 allows for
                     Rev-dependent mRNA export from the nucleus to the
                     cytoplasm."
     CDS             1861..1905
                     /codon_start=1
                     /product="antigenic peptide corresponding to amino acids
                     655 to 669 of the HIV envelope protein gp41 (Lutje Hulsik
                     et al., 2013)"
                     /label=gp41 peptide
                     /note="recognized by the 2H10 single-chain llama nanobody"
                     /translation="KNEQELLELDKWASL"
     misc_feature    2203..2320
                     /label=cPPT/CTS
                     /note="central polypurine tract and central termination
                     sequence of HIV-1"
     protein_bind    2364..2397
                     /label=loxP
                     /bound_moiety="Cre recombinase"
                     /note="Cre-mediated recombination occurs in the 8-bp core
                     sequence (GCATACAT)."
     misc_RNA        complement(2408..2483)
                     /label=gRNA scaffold
                     /note="guide RNA scaffold for the Streptococcus pyogenes
                     CRISPR/Cas9 system"
     promoter        complement(2508..2748)
                     /label=U6 promoter
                     /note="RNA polymerase III promoter for human U6 snRNA"
     primer_bind     complement(2558..2577)
                     /label=LKO.1 5'
                     /note="Human U6 promoter, forward primer"
     primer_bind     complement(2728..2748)
                     /label=hU6-F
                     /note="Human U6 promoter, forward primer"
     promoter        2780..3991
                     /label=UbC promoter
                     /note="human ubiquitin C promoter"
     primer_bind     3828..3847
                     /label=hUBCpro-F
                     /note="Human Ubiquitin C (UbC) promoter, forward primer"
     regulatory      4020..4029
                     /regulatory_class="other"
                     /note="vertebrate consensus sequence for strong initiation
                     of translation (Kozak, 1987)"
     CDS             4029..4094
                     /codon_start=1
                     /product="three tandem FLAG(R) epitope tags, followed by an
                     enterokinase cleavage site"
                     /label=3xFLAG
                     /translation="DYKDHDGDYKDHDIDYKDDDDK"
     CDS             4110..4256
                     /codon_start=1
                     /product="tetrameric repeat of the minimal activation
                     domain of herpes simplex virus VP16 (Beerli et al., 1998)"
                     /label=VP64
                     /translation="DALDDFDLDMLGSDALDDFDLDMLGSDALDDFDLDMLGSDALDDF
                     DLDM"
     CDS             4263..4283
                     /codon_start=1
                     /product="nuclear localization signal of SV40 (simian virus
                     40) large T antigen"
                     /label=SV40 NLS
                     /translation="PKKKRKV"
     CDS             4293..8396
                     /codon_start=1
                     /product="catalytically dead mutant of the Cas9
                     endonuclease from the Streptococcus pyogenes Type II
                     CRISPR/Cas system"
                     /label=dCas9
                     /note="RNA-guided DNA-binding protein that lacks
                     endonuclease activity due to the D10A mutation in the RuvC
                     catalytic domain and the H840A mutation in the HNH
                     catalytic domain"
                     /translation="MDKKYSIGLAIGTNSVGWAVITDEYKVPSKKFKVLGNTDRHSIKK
                     NLIGALLFDSGETAEATRLKRTARRRYTRRKNRICYLQEIFSNEMAKVDDSFFHRLEES
                     FLVEEDKKHERHPIFGNIVDEVAYHEKYPTIYHLRKKLVDSTDKADLRLIYLALAHMIK
                     FRGHFLIEGDLNPDNSDVDKLFIQLVQTYNQLFEENPINASGVDAKAILSARLSKSRRL
                     ENLIAQLPGEKKNGLFGNLIALSLGLTPNFKSNFDLAEDAKLQLSKDTYDDDLDNLLAQ
                     IGDQYADLFLAAKNLSDAILLSDILRVNTEITKAPLSASMIKRYDEHHQDLTLLKALVR
                     QQLPEKYKEIFFDQSKNGYAGYIDGGASQEEFYKFIKPILEKMDGTEELLVKLNREDLL
                     RKQRTFDNGSIPHQIHLGELHAILRRQEDFYPFLKDNREKIEKILTFRIPYYVGPLARG
                     NSRFAWMTRKSEETITPWNFEEVVDKGASAQSFIERMTNFDKNLPNEKVLPKHSLLYEY
                     FTVYNELTKVKYVTEGMRKPAFLSGEQKKAIVDLLFKTNRKVTVKQLKEDYFKKIECFD
                     SVEISGVEDRFNASLGTYHDLLKIIKDKDFLDNEENEDILEDIVLTLTLFEDREMIEER
                     LKTYAHLFDDKVMKQLKRRRYTGWGRLSRKLINGIRDKQSGKTILDFLKSDGFANRNFM
                     QLIHDDSLTFKEDIQKAQVSGQGDSLHEHIANLAGSPAIKKGILQTVKVVDELVKVMGR
                     HKPENIVIEMARENQTTQKGQKNSRERMKRIEEGIKELGSQILKEHPVENTQLQNEKLY
                     LYYLQNGRDMYVDQELDINRLSDYDVDAIVPQSFLKDDSIDNKVLTRSDKNRGKSDNVP
                     SEEVVKKMKNYWRQLLNAKLITQRKFDNLTKAERGGLSELDKAGFIKRQLVETRQITKH
                     VAQILDSRMNTKYDENDKLIREVKVITLKSKLVSDFRKDFQFYKVREINNYHHAHDAYL
                     NAVVGTALIKKYPKLESEFVYGDYKVYDVRKMIAKSEQEIGKATAKYFFYSNIMNFFKT
                     EITLANGEIRKRPLIETNGETGEIVWDKGRDFATVRKVLSMPQVNIVKKTEVQTGGFSK
                     ESILPKRNSDKLIARKKDWDPKKYGGFDSPTVAYSVLVVAKVEKGKSKKLKSVKELLGI
                     TIMERSSFEKNPIDFLEAKGYKEVKKDLIIKLPKYSLFELENGRKRMLASAGELQKGNE
                     LALPSKYVNFLYLASHYEKLKGSPEDNEQKQLFVEQHKHYLDEIIEQISEFSKRVILAD
                     ANLDKVLSAYNKHRDKPIREQAENIIHLFTLTNLGAPAAFKYFDTTIDRKRYTSTKEVL
                     DATLIHQSITGLYETRIDLSQLGGD"
     CDS             8409..8429
                     /codon_start=1
                     /product="nuclear localization signal of SV40 (simian virus
                     40) large T antigen"
                     /label=SV40 NLS
                     /translation="PKKKRKV"
     CDS             8442..8591
                     /codon_start=1
                     /product="tetrameric repeat of the minimal activation
                     domain of herpes simplex virus VP16 (Beerli et al., 1998)"
                     /label=VP64
                     /translation="DALDDFDLDMLGSDALDDFDLDMLGSDALDDFDLDMLGSDALDDF
                     DLDML"
     CDS             8601..8654
                     /codon_start=1
                     /product="2A peptide from Thosea asigna virus capsid
                     protein"
                     /label=T2A
                     /note="Eukaryotic ribosomes fail to insert a peptide bond
                     between the Gly and Pro residues, yielding separate
                     polypeptides."
                     /translation="EGRGSLLTCGDVEENPGP"
     CDS             8661..9374
                     /codon_start=1
                     /product="enhanced GFP"
                     /label=EGFP
                     /translation="VSKGEELFTGVVPILVELDGDVNGHKFSVSGEGEGDATYGKLTLK
                     FICTTGKLPVPWPTLVTTLTYGVQCFSRYPDHMKQHDFFKSAMPEGYVQERTIFFKDDG
                     NYKTRAEVKFEGDTLVNRIELKGIDFKEDGNILGHKLEYNYNSHNVYIMADKQKNGIKV
                     NFKIRHNIEDGSVQLADHYQQNTPIGDGPVLLPDNHYLSTQSALSKDPNEKRDHMVLLE
                     FVTAAGITLGMDELYK"
     CDS             8661..9374
                     /codon_start=1
                     /product="the original enhanced GFP (Yang et al., 1996)"
                     /label=EGFP
                     /note="mammalian codon-optimized"
                     /translation="VSKGEELFTGVVPILVELDGDVNGHKFSVSGEGEGDATYGKLTLK
                     FICTTGKLPVPWPTLVTTLTYGVQCFSRYPDHMKQHDFFKSAMPEGYVQERTIFFKDDG
                     NYKTRAEVKFEGDTLVNRIELKGIDFKEDGNILGHKLEYNYNSHNVYIMADKQKNGIKV
                     NFKIRHNIEDGSVQLADHYQQNTPIGDGPVLLPDNHYLSTQSALSKDPNEKRDHMVLLE
                     FVTAAGITLGMDELYK"
     primer_bind     complement(8703..8724)
                     /label=EGFP-N
                     /note="EGFP, reverse primer"
     primer_bind     complement(8964..8983)
                     /label=EXFP-R
                     /note="For distinguishing EGFP variants, reverse primer"
     primer_bind     9311..9332
                     /label=EGFP-C
                     /note="EGFP, forward primer"
     protein_bind    9390..9423
                     /label=loxP
                     /bound_moiety="Cre recombinase"
                     /note="Cre-mediated recombination occurs in the 8-bp core
                     sequence (GCATACAT)."
     misc_feature    9448..10036
                     /label=WPRE
                     /note="woodchuck hepatitis virus posttranscriptional
                     regulatory element"
     primer_bind     complement(9501..9521)
                     /label=WPRE-R
                     /note="WPRE, reverse primer"
     CDS             complement(9919..9930)
                     /codon_start=1
                     /product="Factor Xa recognition and cleavage site"
                     /label=Factor Xa site
                     /translation="IEGR"
     primer_bind     complement(10039..10055)
                     /label=KS primer
                     /note="common sequencing primer, one of multiple similar
                     variants"
     primer_bind     complement(10040..10056)
                     /label=pBluescriptKS
                     /note="For pBluescript vector"
     LTR             10561..10741
                     /label=5' LTR (truncated)
                     /note="truncated 5' long terminal repeat (LTR) from HIV-1"
     primer_bind     complement(10767..10784)
                     /label=BGH-rev
                     /note="Bovine growth hormone terminator, reverse primer.
                     Also called BGH reverse"
     polyA_signal    10773..10997
                     /label=bGH poly(A) signal
                     /note="bovine growth hormone polyadenylation signal"
     rep_origin      11043..11471
                     /direction=RIGHT
                     /label=f1 ori
                     /note="f1 bacteriophage origin of replication; arrow
                     indicates direction of (+) strand synthesis"
     primer_bind     complement(11130..11149)
                     /label=F1ori-R
                     /note="F1 origin, reverse primer"
     primer_bind     11340..11361
                     /label=F1ori-F
                     /note="F1 origin, forward primer"
     primer_bind     complement(11480..11500)
                     /label=pBABE 3'
                     /note="SV40 enhancer, reverse primer for pBABE vectors"
     promoter        11485..11814
                     /label=SV40 promoter
                     /note="SV40 enhancer and early promoter"
     rep_origin      11665..11800
                     /label=SV40 ori
                     /note="SV40 origin of replication"
     primer_bind     11727..11746
                     /label=SV40pro-F
                     /note="SV40 promoter/origin, forward primer"
     promoter        11862..11909
                     /label=EM7 promoter
                     /note="synthetic bacterial promoter "
     CDS             11928..12302
                     /codon_start=1
                     /gene="Sh ble from Streptoalloteichus hindustanus"
                     /product="antibiotic-binding protein"
                     /label=BleoR
                     /note="confers resistance to bleomycin, phleomycin, and
                     Zeocin(TM)"
                     /translation="MAKLTSAVPVLTARDVAGAVEFWTDRLGFSRDFVEDDFAGVVRDD
                     VTLFISAVQDQVVPDNTLAWVWVRGLDELYAEWSEVVSTNFRDASGPAMTEIGEQPWGR
                     EFALRDPAGNCVHFVAEEQD"
     polyA_signal    12432..12553
                     /label=SV40 poly(A) signal
                     /note="SV40 polyadenylation signal"
     primer_bind     complement(12469..12488)
                     /label=SV40pA-R
                     /note="SV40 polyA, reverse primer"
     primer_bind     12523..12542
                     /label=EBV-rev
                     /note="SV40 polyA terminator, reverse primer"
     primer_bind     complement(12602..12618)
                     /label=M13 rev
                     /note="common sequencing primer, one of multiple similar
                     variants"
     primer_bind     complement(12602..12618)
                     /label=M13 Reverse
                     /note="In lacZ gene. Also called M13-rev"
     primer_bind     complement(12615..12637)
                     /label=M13/pUC Reverse
                     /note="In lacZ gene"
     protein_bind    12626..12642
                     /label=lac operator
                     /bound_moiety="lac repressor encoded by lacI"
                     /note="The lac repressor binds to the lac operator to
                     inhibit transcription in E. coli. This inhibition can be
                     relieved by adding lactose or
                     isopropyl-beta-D-thiogalactopyranoside (IPTG)."
     promoter        complement(12650..12680)
                     /label=lac promoter
                     /note="promoter for the E. coli lac operon"
     protein_bind    12695..12716
                     /label=CAP binding site
                     /bound_moiety="E. coli catabolite activator protein"
                     /note="CAP binding activates transcription in the presence
                     of cAMP."
     primer_bind     complement(12833..12850)
                     /label=L4440
                     /note="L4440 vector, forward primer"
     rep_origin      complement(13004..13592)
                     /direction=LEFT
                     /label=ori
                     /note="high-copy-number ColE1/pMB1/pBR322/pUC origin of
                     replication"
     primer_bind     complement(13084..13103)
                     /label=pBR322ori-F
                     /note="pBR322 origin, forward primer"
     CDS             complement(13763..14623)
                     /codon_start=1
                     /gene="bla"
                     /product="beta-lactamase"
                     /label=AmpR
                     /note="confers resistance to ampicillin, carbenicillin, and
                     related antibiotics"
                     /translation="MSIQHFRVALIPFFAAFCLPVFAHPETLVKVKDAEDQLGARVGYI
                     ELDLNSGKILESFRPEERFPMMSTFKVLLCGAVLSRIDAGQEQLGRRIHYSQNDLVEYS
                     PVTEKHLTDGMTVRELCSAAITMSDNTAANLLLTTIGGPKELTAFLHNMGDHVTRLDRW
                     EPELNEAIPNDERDTTMPVAMATTLRKLLTGELLTLASRQQLIDWMEADKVAGPLLRSA
                     LPAGWFIADKSGAGERGSRGIIAALGPDGKPSRIVVIYTTGSQATMDERNRQIAEIGAS
                     LIKHW"
     primer_bind     14386..14405
                     /label=Amp-R
                     /note="Ampicillin resistance gene, reverse primer"
     promoter        complement(14624..14728)
                     /gene="bla"
                     /label=AmpR promoter
     primer_bind     complement(14803..14822)
                     /label=pRS-marker
                     /note="pRS vectors, use to sequence yeast selectable
                     marker"
ORIGIN
        1 gacattgatt attgactagt tattaatagt aatcaattac ggggtcatta gttcatagcc
       61 catatatgga gttccgcgtt acataactta cggtaaatgg cccgcctggc tgaccgccca
      121 acgacccccg cccattgacg tcaataatga cgtatgttcc catagtaacg ccaataggga
      181 ctttccattg acgtcaatgg gtggagtatt tacggtaaac tgcccacttg gcagtacatc
      241 aagtgtatca tatgccaagt acgcccccta ttgacgtcaa tgacggtaaa tggcccgcct
      301 ggcattatgc ccagtacatg accttatggg actttcctac ttggcagtac atctacgtat
      361 tagtcatcgc tattaccatg gtgatgcggt tttggcagta catcaatggg cgtggatagc
      421 ggtttgactc acggggattt ccaagtctcc accccattga cgtcaatggg agtttgtttt
      481 ggcaccaaaa tcaacgggac tttccaaaat gtcgtaacaa ctccgcccca ttgacgcaaa
      541 tgggcggtag gcgtgtacgg tgggaggtct atataagcag cgcgttttgc ctgtactggg
      601 tctctctggt tagaccagat ctgagcctgg gagctctctg gctaactagg gaacccactg
      661 cttaagcctc aataaagctt gccttgagtg cttcaagtag tgtgtgcccg tctgttgtgt
      721 gactctggta actagagatc cctcagaccc ttttagtcag tgtggaaaat ctctagcagt
      781 ggcgcccgaa cagggacttg aaagcgaaag ggaaaccaga ggagctctct cgacgcagga
      841 ctcggcttgc tgaagcgcgc acggcaagag gcgaggggcg gcgactggtg agtacgccaa
      901 aaattttgac tagcggaggc tagaaggaga gagatgggtg cgagagcgtc agtattaagc
      961 gggggagaat tagatcgcga tgggaaaaaa ttcggttaag gccaggggga aagaaaaaat
     1021 ataaattaaa acatatagta tgggcaagca gggagctaga acgattcgca gttaatcctg
     1081 gcctgttaga aacatcagaa ggctgtagac aaatactggg acagctacaa ccatcccttc
     1141 agacaggatc agaagaactt agatcattat ataatacagt agcaaccctc tattgtgtgc
     1201 atcaaaggat agagataaaa gacaccaagg aagctttaga caagatagag gaagagcaaa
     1261 acaaaagtaa gaccaccgca cagcaagcgg ccgctgatct tcagacctgg aggaggagat
     1321 atgagggaca attggagaag tgaattatat aaatataaag tagtaaaaat tgaaccatta
     1381 ggagtagcac ccaccaaggc aaagagaaga gtggtgcaga gagaaaaaag agcagtggga
     1441 ataggagctt tgttccttgg gttcttggga gcagcaggaa gcactatggg cgcagcgtca
     1501 atgacgctga cggtacaggc cagacaatta ttgtctggta tagtgcagca gcagaacaat
     1561 ttgctgaggg ctattgaggc gcaacagcat ctgttgcaac tcacagtctg gggcatcaag
     1621 cagctccagg caagaatcct ggctgtggaa agatacctaa aggatcaaca gctcctgggg
     1681 atttggggtt gctctggaaa actcatttgc accactgctg tgccttggaa tgctagttgg
     1741 agtaataaat ctctggaaca gatttggaat cacacgacct ggatggagtg ggacagagaa
     1801 attaacaatt acacaagctt aatacactcc ttaattgaag aatcgcaaaa ccagcaagaa
     1861 aagaatgaac aagaattatt ggaattagat aaatgggcaa gtttgtggaa ttggtttaac
     1921 ataacaaatt ggctgtggta tataaaatta ttcataatga tagtaggagg cttggtaggt
     1981 ttaagaatag tttttgctgt actttctata gtgaatagag ttaggcaggg atattcacca
     2041 ttatcgtttc agacccacct cccaaccccg aggggacccg acaggcccga aggaatagaa
     2101 gaagaaggtg gagagagaga cagagacaga tccattcgat tagtgaacgg atcggcactg
     2161 cgtgcgccaa ttctgcagac aaatggcagt attcatccac aattttaaaa gaaaaggggg
     2221 gattgggggg tacagtgcag gggaaagaat agtagacata atagcaacag acatacaaac
     2281 taaagaatta caaaaacaaa ttacaaaaat tcaaaatttt cgggtttatt acagggacag
     2341 cagagatcca gtttggttaa ttaataactt cgtatagcat acattatacg aagttattaa
     2401 aaaaaaagca ccgactcggt gccacttttt caagttgata acggactagc cttattttaa
     2461 cttgctattt ctagctctaa aactgagacg tccgtctccg gtgtttcgtc ctttccacaa
     2521 gatatataaa gccaagaaat cgaaatactt tcaagttacg gtaagcatat gatagtccat
     2581 tttaaaacat aattttaaaa ctgcaaacta cccaagaaat tattactttc tacgtcacgt
     2641 attttgtact aatatctttg tgtttacagt caaattaatt ccaattatct ctctaacagc
     2701 cttgtatcgt atatgcaaat atgaaggaat catgggaaat aggccctctt attaattaac
     2761 ccgtgtcggc tccagatctg gcctccgcgc cgggttttgg cgcctcccgc gggcgccccc
     2821 ctcctcacgg cgagcgctgc cacgtcagac gaagggcgca gcgagcgtcc tgatccttcc
     2881 gcccggacgc tcaggacagc ggcccgctgc tcataagact cggccttaga accccagtat
     2941 cagcagaagg acattttagg acgggacttg ggtgactcta gggcactggt tttctttcca
     3001 gagagcggaa caggcgagga aaagtagtcc cttctcggcg attctgcgga gggatctccg
     3061 tggggcggtg aacgccgatg attatataag gacgcgccgg gtgtggcaca gctagttccg
     3121 tcgcagccgg gatttgggtc gcggttcttg tttgtggatc gctgtgatcg tcacttggtg
     3181 agtagcgggc tgctgggctg gccggggctt tcgtggccgc cgggccgctc ggtgggacgg
     3241 aagcgtgtgg agagaccgcc aagggctgta gtctgggtcc gcgagcaagg ttgccctgaa
     3301 ctgggggttg gggggagcgc agcaaaatgg cggctgttcc cgagtcttga atggaagacg
     3361 cttgtgaggc gggctgtgag gtcgttgaaa caaggtgggg ggcatggtgg gcggcaagaa
     3421 cccaaggtct tgaggccttc gctaatgcgg gaaagctctt attcgggtga gatgggctgg
     3481 ggcaccatct ggggaccctg acgtgaagtt tgtcactgac tggagaactc ggtttgtcgt
     3541 ctgttgcggg ggcggcagtt atggcggtgc cgttgggcag tgcacccgta cctttgggag
     3601 cgcgcgccct cgtcgtgtcg tgacgtcacc cgttctgttg gcttataatg cagggtgggg
     3661 ccacctgccg gtaggtgtgc ggtaggcttt tctccgtcgc aggacgcagg gttcgggcct
     3721 agggtaggct ctcctgaatc gacaggcgcc ggacctctgg tgaggggagg gataagtgag
     3781 gcgtcagttt ctttggtcgg ttttatgtac ctatcttctt aagtagctga agctccggtt
     3841 ttgaactatg cgctcggggt tggcgagtgt gttttgtgaa gttttttagg caccttttga
     3901 aatgtaatca tttgggtcaa tatgtaattt tcagtgttag actagtaaat tgtccgctaa
     3961 attctggccg tttttggctt ttttgttaga cgaagcttgg gctgcaggtc gactctagag
     4021 ccaccatgga ctacaaagac catgacggtg attataaaga tcatgacatc gattacaagg
     4081 atgacgatga caagcacggt ccgcgggctg acgcattgga cgattttgat ctggatatgc
     4141 tgggaagtga cgccctcgat gattttgacc ttgacatgct tggttcggat gcccttgatg
     4201 actttgacct cgacatgctc ggcagtgacg cccttgatga tttcgacctg gacatggtta
     4261 accccaagaa gaagaggaag gtgggccgcg gaatggacaa gaagtactcc attgggctcg
     4321 ccatcggcac aaacagcgtc ggctgggccg tcattacgga cgagtacaag gtgccgagca
     4381 aaaaattcaa agttctgggc aataccgatc gccacagcat aaagaagaac ctcattggcg
     4441 ccctcctgtt cgactccggg gaaaccgccg aagccacgcg gctcaaaaga acagcacggc
     4501 gcagatatac ccgcagaaag aatcggatct gctacctgca ggagatcttt agtaatgaga
     4561 tggctaaggt ggatgactct ttcttccata ggctggagga gtcctttttg gtggaggagg
     4621 ataaaaagca cgagcgccac ccaatctttg gcaatatcgt ggacgaggtg gcgtaccatg
     4681 aaaagtaccc aaccatatat catctgagga agaagcttgt agacagtact gataaggctg
     4741 acttgcggtt gatctatctc gcgctggcgc atatgatcaa atttcgggga cacttcctca
     4801 tcgaggggga cctgaaccca gacaacagcg atgtcgacaa actctttatc caactggttc
     4861 agacttacaa tcagcttttc gaagagaacc cgatcaacgc atccggagtt gacgccaaag
     4921 caatcctgag cgctaggctg tccaaatccc ggcggctcga aaacctcatc gcacagctcc
     4981 ctggggagaa gaagaacggc ctgtttggta atcttatcgc cctgtcactc gggctgaccc
     5041 ccaactttaa atctaacttc gacctggccg aagatgccaa gcttcaactg agcaaagaca
     5101 cctacgatga tgatctcgac aatctgctgg cccagatcgg cgaccagtac gcagaccttt
     5161 ttttggcggc aaagaacctg tcagacgcca ttctgctgag tgatattctg cgagtgaaca
     5221 cggagatcac caaagctccg ctgagcgcta gtatgatcaa gcgctatgat gagcaccacc
     5281 aagacttgac tttgctgaag gcccttgtca gacagcaact gcctgagaag tacaaggaaa
     5341 ttttcttcga tcagtctaaa aatggctacg ccggatacat tgacggcgga gcaagccagg
     5401 aggaatttta caaatttatt aagcccatct tggaaaaaat ggacggcacc gaggagctgc
     5461 tggtaaagct taacagagaa gatctgttgc gcaaacagcg cactttcgac aatggaagca
     5521 tcccccacca gattcacctg ggcgaactgc acgctatcct caggcggcaa gaggatttct
     5581 accccttttt gaaagataac agggaaaaga ttgagaaaat cctcacattt cggataccct
     5641 actatgtagg ccccctcgcc cggggaaatt ccagattcgc gtggatgact cgcaaatcag
     5701 aagagaccat cactccctgg aacttcgagg aagtcgtgga taagggggcc tctgcccagt
     5761 ccttcatcga aaggatgact aactttgata aaaatctgcc taacgaaaag gtgcttccta
     5821 aacactctct gctgtacgag tacttcacag tttataacga gctcaccaag gtcaaatacg
     5881 tcacagaagg gatgagaaag ccagcattcc tgtctggaga gcagaagaaa gctatcgtgg
     5941 acctcctctt caagacgaac cggaaagtta ccgtgaaaca gctcaaagaa gactatttca
     6001 aaaagattga atgtttcgac tctgttgaaa tcagcggagt ggaggatcgc ttcaacgcat
     6061 ccctgggaac gtatcacgat ctcctgaaaa tcattaaaga caaggacttc ctggacaatg
     6121 aggagaacga ggacattctt gaggacattg tcctcaccct tacgttgttt gaagataggg
     6181 agatgattga agaacgcttg aaaacttacg ctcatctctt cgacgacaaa gtcatgaaac
     6241 agctcaagag gcgccgatat acaggatggg ggcggctgtc aagaaaactg atcaatggga
     6301 tccgagacaa gcagagtgga aagacaatcc tggattttct taagtccgat ggatttgcca
     6361 accggaactt catgcagttg atccatgatg actctctcac ctttaaggag gacatccaga
     6421 aagcacaagt ttctggccag ggggacagtc ttcacgagca catcgctaat cttgcaggta
     6481 gcccagctat caaaaaggga atactgcaga ccgttaaggt cgtggatgaa ctcgtcaaag
     6541 taatgggaag gcataagccc gagaatatcg ttatcgagat ggcccgagag aaccaaacta
     6601 cccagaaggg acagaagaac agtagggaaa ggatgaagag gattgaagag ggtataaaag
     6661 aactggggtc ccaaatcctt aaggaacacc cagttgaaaa cacccagctt cagaatgaga
     6721 agctctacct gtactacctg cagaacggca gggacatgta cgtggatcag gaactggaca
     6781 tcaatcggct ctccgactac gacgtggatg ccatcgtgcc ccagtctttt ctcaaagatg
     6841 attctattga taataaagtg ttgacaagat ccgataaaaa tagagggaag agtgataacg
     6901 tcccctcaga agaagttgtc aagaaaatga aaaattattg gcggcagctg ctgaacgcca
     6961 aactgatcac acaacggaag ttcgataatc tgactaaggc tgaacgaggt ggcctgtctg
     7021 agttggataa agccggcttc atcaaaaggc agcttgttga gacacgccag atcaccaagc
     7081 acgtggccca aattctcgat tcacgcatga acaccaagta cgatgaaaat gacaaactga
     7141 ttcgagaggt gaaagttatt actctgaagt ctaagctggt ctcagatttc agaaaggact
     7201 ttcagtttta taaggtgaga gagatcaaca attaccacca tgcgcatgat gcctacctga
     7261 atgcagtggt aggcactgca cttatcaaaa aatatcccaa gcttgaatct gaatttgttt
     7321 acggagacta taaagtgtac gatgttagga aaatgatcgc aaagtctgag caggaaatag
     7381 gcaaggccac cgctaagtac ttcttttaca gcaatattat gaattttttc aagaccgaga
     7441 ttacactggc caatggagag attcggaagc gaccacttat cgaaacaaac ggagaaacag
     7501 gagaaatcgt gtgggacaag ggtagggatt tcgcgacagt ccggaaggtc ctgtccatgc
     7561 cgcaggtgaa catcgttaaa aagaccgaag tacagaccgg aggcttctcc aaggaaagta
     7621 tcctcccgaa aaggaacagc gacaagctga tcgcacgcaa aaaagattgg gaccccaaga
     7681 aatacggcgg attcgattct cctacagtcg cttacagtgt actggttgtg gccaaagtgg
     7741 agaaagggaa gtctaaaaaa ctcaaaagcg tcaaggaact gctgggcatc acaatcatgg
     7801 agcgatcaag cttcgaaaaa aaccccatcg actttctcga ggcgaaagga tataaagagg
     7861 tcaaaaaaga cctcatcatt aagcttccca agtactctct ctttgagctt gaaaacggcc
     7921 ggaaacgaat gctcgctagt gcgggcgagc tgcagaaagg taacgagctg gcactgccct
     7981 ctaaatacgt taatttcttg tatctggcca gccactatga aaagctcaaa gggtctcccg
     8041 aagataatga gcagaagcag ctgttcgtgg aacaacacaa acactacctt gatgagatca
     8101 tcgagcaaat aagcgaattc tccaaaagag tgatcctcgc cgacgctaac ctcgataagg
     8161 tgctttctgc ttacaataag cacagggata agcccatcag ggagcaggca gaaaacatta
     8221 tccacttgtt tactctgacc aacttgggcg cgcctgcagc cttcaagtac ttcgacacca
     8281 ccatagacag aaagcggtac acctctacaa aggaggtcct ggacgccaca ctgattcatc
     8341 agtcaattac ggggctctat gaaacaagaa tcgacctctc tcagctcggt ggagacagca
     8401 gggctgaccc caagaagaag aggaaggtgg ctagccgcgc cgacgcgctg gacgatttcg
     8461 atctcgacat gctgggttct gatgccctcg atgactttga cctggatatg ttgggaagcg
     8521 acgcattgga tgactttgat ctggacatgc tcggctccga tgctctggac gatttcgatc
     8581 tcgatatgtt aatcgctagc gagggcagag gaagtcttct aacatgcggt gacgtggagg
     8641 agaatcccgg ccctggtacc gtgagcaagg gcgaggagct gttcaccggg gtggtgccca
     8701 tcctggtcga gctggacggc gacgtaaacg gccacaagtt cagcgtgtcc ggcgagggcg
     8761 agggcgatgc cacctacggc aagctgaccc tgaagttcat ctgcaccacc ggcaagctgc
     8821 ccgtgccctg gcccaccctc gtgaccaccc tgacctacgg cgtgcagtgc ttcagccgct
     8881 accccgacca catgaagcag cacgacttct tcaagtccgc catgcccgaa ggctacgtcc
     8941 aggagcgcac catcttcttc aaggacgacg gcaactacaa gacccgcgcc gaggtgaagt
     9001 tcgagggcga caccctggtg aaccgcatcg agctgaaggg catcgacttc aaggaggacg
     9061 gcaacatcct ggggcacaag ctggagtaca actacaacag ccacaacgtc tatatcatgg
     9121 ccgacaagca gaagaacggc atcaaggtga acttcaagat ccgccacaac atcgaggacg
     9181 gcagcgtgca gctcgccgac cactaccagc agaacacccc catcggcgac ggccccgtgc
     9241 tgctgcccga caaccactac ctgagcaccc agtccgccct gagcaaagac cccaacgaga
     9301 agcgcgatca catggtcctg ctggagttcg tgaccgccgc cgggatcact ctcggcatgg
     9361 acgagctgta caagaccggt tgataataga taacttcgta tagcatacat tatacgaagt
     9421 tatgaattcg atatcaagct tatcgataat caacctctgg attacaaaat ttgtgaaaga
     9481 ttgactggta ttcttaacta tgttgctcct tttacgctat gtggatacgc tgctttaatg
     9541 cctttgtatc atgctattgc ttcccgtatg gctttcattt tctcctcctt gtataaatcc
     9601 tggttgctgt ctctttatga ggagttgtgg cccgttgtca ggcaacgtgg cgtggtgtgc
     9661 actgtgtttg ctgacgcaac ccccactggt tggggcattg ccaccacctg tcagctcctt
     9721 tccgggactt tcgctttccc cctccctatt gccacggcgg aactcatcgc cgcctgcctt
     9781 gcccgctgct ggacaggggc tcggctgttg ggcactgaca attccgtggt gttgtcgggg
     9841 aaatcatcgt cctttccttg gctgctcgcc tgtgttgcca cctggattct gcgcgggacg
     9901 tccttctgct acgtcccttc ggccctcaat ccagcggacc ttccttcccg cggcctgctg
     9961 ccggctctgc ggcctcttcc gcgtcttcgc cttcgccctc agacgagtcg gatctccctt
    10021 tgggccgcct ccccgcatcg ataccgtcga cctcgagacc tagaaaaaca tggagcaatc
    10081 acaagtagca atacagcagc taccaatgct gattgtgcct ggctagaagc acaagaggag
    10141 gaggaggtgg gttttccagt cacacctcag gtacctttaa gaccaatgac ttacaaggca
    10201 gctgtagatc ttagccactt tttaaaagaa aaggggggac tggaagggct aattcactcc
    10261 caacgaagac aagatatcct tgatctgtgg atctaccaca cacaaggcta cttccctgat
    10321 tggcagaact acacaccagg gccagggatc agatatccac tgacctttgg atggtgctac
    10381 aagctagtac cagttgagca agagaaggta gaagaagcca atgaaggaga gaacacccgc
    10441 ttgttacacc ctgtgagcct gcatgggatg gatgacccgg agagagaagt attagagtgg
    10501 aggtttgaca gccgcctagc atttcatcac atggcccgag agctgcatcc ggactgtact
    10561 gggtctctct ggttagacca gatctgagcc tgggagctct ctggctaact agggaaccca
    10621 ctgcttaagc ctcaataaag cttgccttga gtgcttcaag tagtgtgtgc ccgtctgttg
    10681 tgtgactctg gtaactagag atccctcaga cccttttagt cagtgtggaa aatctctagc
    10741 agggcccgtt taaacccgct gatcagcctc gactgtgcct tctagttgcc agccatctgt
    10801 tgtttgcccc tcccccgtgc cttccttgac cctggaaggt gccactccca ctgtcctttc
    10861 ctaataaaat gaggaaattg catcgcattg tctgagtagg tgtcattcta ttctgggggg
    10921 tggggtgggg caggacagca agggggagga ttgggaagac aatagcaggc atgctgggga
    10981 tgcggtgggc tctatggctt ctgaggcgga aagaaccagc tggggctcta gggggtatcc
    11041 ccnnnnnnnn nnnnnnnnnn nnnnnnnnnn nnnnnnnnnn nnnnnnnnnn nnnnnnnnnn
    11101 nnnnnnnnnn nnnnnnnnnn nnnnnnnnnn nnnnnnnnnn nnnnnnnnnn nnnnnnnnnn
    11161 nnnnnncnnn nnnnnnnnnn nnnnnnnnnn nnnnnnnnnn nnnnnnnnnn nnnnnnnnnn
    11221 nnnnnnnnnn nnnnnnnnnn nnnnnnnnnn nnnnnnnnan nnnnnnnnnn nnnnnnnnnn
    11281 nnnnnnnnnn nnnnnnnnnn nnnnnnnncc tttgacgttg gagtccacgt tctttaatag
    11341 tggactcttg ttccaaactg gaacaacact caaccctatc tcggtctatt cttttgattt
    11401 ataagggatt ttgccgattt cggcctattg gttaaaaaat gagctgattt aacaaaaatt
    11461 taacgcgaat taattctgtg gaatgtgtgt cagttagggt gtggaaagtc cccaggctcc
    11521 ccagcaggca gaagtatgca aagcatgcat ctcaattagt cagcaaccag gtgtggaaag
    11581 tccccaggct ccccagcagg cagaagtatg caaagcatgc atctcaatta gtcagcaacc
    11641 atagtcccgc ccctaactcc gcccatcccg cccctaactc cgcccagttc cgcccattct
    11701 ccgccccatg gctgactaat tttttttatt tatgcagagg ccgaggccgc ctctgcctct
    11761 gagctattcc agaagtagtg aggaggcttt tttggaggcc taggcttttg caaaaagctc
    11821 ccgggagctt gtatatccat tttcggatct gatcagcacg tgttgacaat taatcatcgg
    11881 catagtatat cggcatagta taatacgaca aggtgaggaa ctaaaccatg gccaagttga
    11941 ccagtgccgt tccggtgctc accgcgcgcg acgtcgccgg agcggtcgag ttctggaccg
    12001 accggctcgg gttctcccgg gacttcgtgg aggacgactt cgccggtgtg gtccgggacg
    12061 acgtgaccct gttcatcagc gcggtccagg accaggtggt gccggacaac accctggcct
    12121 gggtgtgggt gcgcggcctg gacgagctgt acgccgagtg gtcggaggtc gtgtccacga
    12181 acttccggga cgcctccggg ccggccatga ccgagatcgg cgagcagccg tgggggcggg
    12241 agttcgccct gcgcgacccg gccggcaact gcgtgcactt cgtggccgag gagcaggact
    12301 gacacgtgct acgagatttc gattccaccg ccgccttcta tgaaaggttg ggcttcggaa
    12361 tcgttttccg ggacgccggc tggatgatcc tccagcgcgg ggatctcatg ctggagttct
    12421 tcgcccaccc caacttgttt attgcagctt ataatggtta caaataaagc aatagcatca
    12481 caaatttcac aaataaagca tttttttcac tgcattctag ttgtggtttg tccaaactca
    12541 tcaatgtatc ttatcatgtc tgtataccgt cgacctctag ctagagcttg gcgtaatcat
    12601 ggtcatagct gtttcctgtg tgaaattgtt atccgctcac aattccacac aacatacgag
    12661 ccggaagcat aaagtgtaaa gcctggggtg cctaatgagt gagctaactc acattaattg
    12721 cgttgcgctc actgcccgct ttccagtcgg gaaacctgtc gtgccagctg cattaatgaa
    12781 tcggccaacg cgcggggaga ggcggtttgc gtattgggcg ctcttccgct tcctcgctca
    12841 ctgactcgct gcgctcggtc gttcggctgc ggcgagcggt atcagctcac tcaaaggcgg
    12901 taatacggtt atccacagaa tcaggggata acgcaggaaa gaacatgtga gcaaaaggcc
    12961 agcaaaaggc caggaaccgt aaaaaggccg cgttgctggc gtttttccat aggctccgcc
    13021 cccctgacga gcatcacaaa aatcgacgct caagtcagag gtggcgaaac ccgacaggac
    13081 tataaagata ccaggcgttt ccccctggaa gctccctcgt gcgctctcct gttccgaccc
    13141 tgccgcttac cggatacctg tccgcctttc tcccttcggg aagcgtggcg ctttctcata
    13201 gctcacgctg taggtatctc agttcggtgt aggtcgttcg ctccaagctg ggctgtgtgc
    13261 acgaaccccc cgttcagccc gaccgctgcg ccttatccgg taactatcgt cttgagtcca
    13321 acccggtaag acacgactta tcgccactgg cagcagccac tggtaacagg attagcagag
    13381 cgaggtatgt aggcggtgct acagagttct tgaagtggtg gcctaactac ggctacacta
    13441 gaagaacagt atttggtatc tgcgctctgc tgaagccagt taccttcgga aaaagagttg
    13501 gtagctcttg atccggcaaa caaaccaccg ctggtagcgg tggttttttt gtttgcaagc
    13561 agcagattac gcgcagaaaa aaaggatctc aagaagatcc tttgatcttt tctacggggt
    13621 ctgacgctca gtggaacgaa aactcacgtt aagggatttt ggtcatgaga ttatcaaaaa
    13681 ggatcttcac ctagatcctt ttaaattaaa aatgaagttt taaatcaatc taaagtatat
    13741 atgagtaaac ttggtctgac agttaccaat gcttaatcag tgaggcacct atctcagcga
    13801 tctgtctatt tcgttcatcc atagttgcct gactccccgt cgtgtagata actacgatac
    13861 gggagggctt accatctggc cccagtgctg caatgatacc gcgagaccca cgctcaccgg
    13921 ctccagattt atcagcaata aaccagccag ccggaagggc cgagcgcaga agtggtcctg
    13981 caactttatc cgcctccatc cagtctatta attgttgccg ggaagctaga gtaagtagtt
    14041 cgccagttaa tagtttgcgc aacgttgttg ccattgctac aggcatcgtg gtgtcacgct
    14101 cgtcgtttgg tatggcttca ttcagctccg gttcccaacg atcaaggcga gttacatgat
    14161 cccccatgtt gtgcaaaaaa gcggttagct ccttcggtcc tccgatcgtt gtcagaagta
    14221 agttggccgc agtgttatca ctcatggtta tggcagcact gcataattct cttactgtca
    14281 tgccatccgt aagatgcttt tctgtgactg gtgagtactc aaccaagtca ttctgagaat
    14341 agtgtatgcg gcgaccgagt tgctcttgcc cggcgtcaat acgggataat accgcgccac
    14401 atagcagaac tttaaaagtg ctcatcattg gaaaacgttc ttcggggcga aaactctcaa
    14461 ggatcttacc gctgttgaga tccagttcga tgtaacccac tcgtgcaccc aactgatctt
    14521 cagcatcttt tactttcacc agcgtttctg ggtgagcaaa aacaggaagg caaaatgccg
    14581 caaaaaaggg aataagggcg acacggaaat gttgaatact catactcttc ctttttcaat
    14641 attattgaag catttatcag ggttattgtc tcatgagcgg atacatattt gaatgtattt
    14701 agaaaaataa acaaataggg gttccgcgca catttccccg aaaagtgcca cctgacgtcg
    14761 acggatcggg agatctcccg atcccctatg gtgcactctc agtacaatct gctctgatgc
    14821 cgcatagtta agccagtatc tgctccctgc ttgtgtgttg gaggtcgctg agtagtgcgc
    14881 gagcaaaatt taagctacaa caaggcaagg cttgaccgac aattgcatga agaatctgct
    14941 tagggttagg cgttttgcgc tgcttcgcga tgtacgggcc agatatacgc gtt
//
